Addgene plasmid #211308: pBiT3.1-C_ATG16L1:1-607
Purpose: Mammalian expression of full-length human ATG16L1. C-terminal HiBiT tag.
Depositing lab: Cheryl Arrowsmith. Depositing organization: University of Toronto. Publication: A Target Class Ligandability Evaluation of WD40 Repeat-Containing Proteins. Ackloo S, Li F, Szewczyk M, Seitova A, Loppnau P, Zeng H, Xu J, Ahmad S, Arnautova YA, Baghaie AJ, Beldar S, Bolotokova A, Centrella PA, Chau I, Clark MA, Cuozzo JW, Dehghani-Tafti S, Disch JS, Dong A, Dumas A, Feng JA, Ghiabi P, Gibson E, Gilmer J, Goldman B, Green SR, Guie MA, Guilinger JP, Harms N, Herasymenko O, Houliston S, Hutchinson A, Kearnes S, Keefe AD, Kimani SW, Kramer T, Kutera M, Kwak HA, Lento C, Li Y, Liu J, Loup J, Machado RAC, Mulhern CJ, Perveen S, Righetto GL, Riley P, Shrestha S, Sigel EA, Silva M, Sintchak MD, Slakman BL, Taylor RD, Thompson J, Torng W, Underkoffler C, von Rechenberg M, Walsh RT, Watson I, Wilson DJ, Wolf E, Yadav M, Yazdi AK, Zhang J, Zhang Y, Santhakumar V, Edwards AM, Barsyte-Lovejoy D, Schapira M, Brown PJ, Halabelian L, Arrowsmith CH. J Med Chem. 2025 Jan 23;68(2):1092-1112. doi: 10.1021/acs.jmedchem.4c02010. Epub 2024 Nov 4. PubMed 39495097.
Backbone
  Vector backbone: pBiT3.1-C
  Backbone manufacturer: Promega
  Vector type: Mammalian Expression
  Selectable markers: Neomycin (select with G418)
Growth in bacteria
  Bacterial resistance: Kanamycin, 50 μg/mL
  Growth temperature: 37°C
  Growth strain: DH5alpha
  Copy number: High Copy
Gene/Insert
  Gene/Insert name: ATG16L1:M1-Y607
  Species: H. sapiens (human)
  Insert size (bp): 1821
  Mutation: T300A natural variant (VAR_021834)
  Entrez Gene: ATG16L1 (a.k.a. APG16L, ATG16A, ATG16L, IBD10, WDR30)
  Promoter: CMV
  Tag / fusion protein: GSSGGSSGVSGWRLFKKIS (C terminal on insert)
  Cloning method: Ligation Independent Cloning
  Sequencing primers: 5′ T7; 3′ TTGCTCAGCGGTGGCAGCAG
Resource information
  A portion of this plasmid was derived from a plasmid made by: Open Biosystems (LIFESEQ2507216)
Terms and licenses: Academic/Nonprofit Terms; Industry Terms: Not Available to Industry
Depositor comments: 5' Cloning Site: EcoR1 (not destroyed), 3' Cloning Site: Xho1 (not destroyed).
How to cite: pBiT3.1-C_ATG16L1:1-607 was a gift from Cheryl Arrowsmith (Addgene plasmid # 211308 ; http://n2t.net/addgene:211308 ; RRID:Addgene_211308)
