[The description below was written by a language model from this plasmid's Addgene catalogue record and pLannotate feature annotations shown in this document.]
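Description:
pBiT3.1-C_ATG16L1:1-607 is a mammalian expression plasmid built on Promega's pBiT3.1-C backbone, carrying full-length human ATG16L1 (residues M1 to Y607, 1,821 bp) fused at its C terminus to the small HiBiT peptide through a flexible glycine-serine linker. The insert carries the T300A natural variant. It was introduced by ligation-independent cloning, and the flanking EcoRI and XhoI sites are retained. Transcription is driven by the CMV immediate-early enhancer and promoter, followed by a chimeric β-globin/immunoglobulin intron that improves mRNA processing, and terminates at an SV40 polyadenylation signal. A T7 promoter just upstream of the coding sequence serves as a sequencing primer site and could support in vitro transcription.

The 6,149 nt plasmid replicates in E. coli at high copy from a ColE1/pUC-type origin and is selected with kanamycin through a neo (nptII) gene placed behind the bacterial EM7 promoter, with a single loxP site just upstream. The catalogue lists neomycin/G418 as the mammalian selectable marker. However, the feature table shows only the EM7 promoter directly upstream of neo, and it also shows a separate SV40 early promoter-driven blasticidin S deaminase cassette with a synthetic poly(A) signal that the catalogue does not mention. The short "SET1" and large T antigen hits are probably annotation artefacts of backbone and poly(A)-region sequence.

HiBiT is an 11-residue fragment that complements the LgBiT polypeptide to reconstitute NanoLuc luciferase activity, so the tagged protein can be quantified by luminescence in cells or lysates. ATG16L1 is a WD40 repeat-containing autophagy factor that works with ATG12-ATG5 in LC3 lipidation. The construct was deposited with a study evaluating the ligandability of WD40 repeat proteins, which suggests use in cellular assays of protein level or ligand engagement, although the record does not name a specific assay.
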