Features (pLannotate 1.2.2; 17 found; start..end, strand, type, name):
     24..105     -  polyA_signal   SV40 poly(A) signal: SV40 polyadenylation signal
    128..211     -  CDS            large T antigen (fragment): large T antigen from SV40 (simian virus 40)
    276..641     +  enhancer       CMV enhancer: human cytomegalovirus immediate early enhancer
    643..842     +  promoter       CMV promoter: human cytomegalovirus (CMV) immediate early promoter
    981..1113    +  intron         chimeric intron: chimera between introns from human β-globin and immunoglobulin heavy chain genes
   1157..1175    +  promoter       T7 promoter: promoter for bacteriophage T7 RNA polymerase
   1243..3063    +  CDS            ATG16L1: A16L1_HUMAN - Also known as APG16L. Experimental evidence at protein level: Swiss-Prot protein existence level 1. Plays an essential role in autophagy: interacts with ATG12- ATG5 to mediate the conjugation of phosphatidylethanolamine (PE) to LC3 (MAP1LC3A, MAP1LC3B or MAP1LC3C), to produce a membrane-bound activated form of LC3 named LC3-II. Thereby, controls the elongation of the nascent autophagosomal membrane (PubMed:24553140, PubMed:23376921, PubMed:24954904, PubMed:27273576, PubMed:23392225). Regulates mitochondrial antiviral signaling (MAVS)-dependent type I interferon (IFN-I) production
   3159..3186    +  CDS            SET1 (fragment): solubility-enhancement tag derived from T7 phage gene 10B
   3212..3333    -  polyA_signal   SV40 poly(A) signal: SV40 polyadenylation signal
   3356..3424    -  CDS            large T antigen (fragment): large T antigen from SV40 (simian virus 40)
   3448..3481    +  protein_bind   loxP: Cre-mediated recombination occurs in the 8-bp core sequence (GCATACAT). Cre recombinase
   3491..3538    +  promoter       EM7 promoter: synthetic bacterial promoter&nbsp
   3570..4361    +  CDS            neo: KKA2_KLEPN - Also known as kan, nptII. Experimental evidence at protein level: Swiss-Prot protein existence level 1. Resistance to kanamycin, neomycin, paromomycin, ribostamycin, butirosin and gentamicin B. From Klebsiella pneumoniae.
   4522..5110    -  rep_origin     ori: high-copy-number ColE1/pMB1/pBR322/pUC origin of replication
   5236..5284    -  polyA_signal   poly(A) signal: synthetic polyadenylation signal
   5308..5706    -  CDS            BSD: blasticidin S deaminase; Aspergillus terreus BSD; confers resistance to blasticidin
   5737..6094    -  promoter       SV40 promoter: SV40 enhancer and early promoter
>Addgene plasmid #211308 | pBiT3.1-C_ATG16L1:1-607 | addgene full sequence | sequence record 423455 | Addgene NGS Result
AAGACGCGTTAATTAAGACGTCGGCAGTGAAAAAAATGCTTTATTTGTGAAATTTGTGATGCTATTGCTT
TATTTGTAACCATTATAAGCTGCAATAAACAAGTTAACAACAACAATTGCATTCATTTTATGTTTCAGGT
TCAGGGGGAGGTGTGGGAGGTTTTTTAAAGCAAGTAAAACCTCTACAAATGTGGTATGGCTGATTATGAT
CCGCGGCCGCAATACGTCGACGTTATCAGCTGACTTCGTACGAGAGCCTAGGATTATGGCGCGCCACTAG
TTATTAATAGTAATCAATTACGGGGTCATTAGTTCATAGCCCATATATGGAGTTCCGCGTTACATAACTT
ACGGTAAATGGCCCGCCTGGCTGACCGCCCAACGACCCCCGCCCATTGACGTCAATAATGACGTATGTTC
CCATAGTAACGCCAATAGGGACTTTCCATTGACGTCAATGGGTGGAGTATTTACGGTAAACTGCCCACTT
GGCAGTACATCAAGTGTATCATATGCCAAGTCCGCCCCCTATTGACGTCAATGACGGTAAATGGCCCGCC
TGGCATTATGCCCAGTACATGACCTTACGGGACTTTCCTACTTGGCAGTACATCTACGTATTAGTCATCG
CTATTACCATGGTGATGCGGTTTTGGCAGTACACCAATGGGCGTGGATAGCGGTTTGACTCACGGGGATT
TCCAAGTCTCCACCCCATTGACGTCAATGGGAGTTTGTTTTGGCACCAAAATCAACGGGACTTTCCAAAA
TGTCGTAATAACCCCGCCCCGTTGACGCAAATGGGCGGTAGGCGTGTACGGTGGGAGGTCTATATAAGCA
GAGCTGGTTTAGTGAACCGTCAGATCACTAGAATCTTTATTGCGGTAGTTTATCACAGTTAAATTGCTAA
CGCAGTCAGTGCTTCTGACACAACAGTCTCGAACTTAAGCTGCAGAAGTTGGTCGTGAGGCACTGGGCAG
GTAAGTATCAAGGTTACAAGACAGGTTTAAGGAGACCAATAGAAACTGGGCTTGTCGAGACAGAGAAGAC
TCTTGCGTTTCTGATAGGCACCTATTGGTCTTACTGACATCCACTTTGCCTTTCTCTCCACAGGTGTCCA
CTCCCAGTTCAATTACAGCTCTTAAGGCTAGAGTATTAATACGACTCACTATAGGGGCGATCGCAACAAG
CTTCGGGAAGATCTGGAGCTAGCGGCGGGGGATCCGGTGGGAATTCGACACCATGTCGTCGGGCCTCCGC
GCCGCTGACTTCCCCCGCTGGAAGCGCCACATCTCGGAGCAACTGAGGCGCCGGGACCGGCTGCAGAGAC
AGGCGTTCGAGGAGATCATCCTGCAGTATAACAAATTGCTGGAAAAGTCAGATCTTCATTCAGTGTTGGC
CCAGAAACTACAGGCTGAAAAGCATGACGTACCAAACAGGCACGAGATAAGTCCCGGACATGATGGCACA
TGGAATGACAATCAGCTACAAGAAATGGCCCAACTGAGGATTAAGCACCAAGAGGAACTGACTGAATTAC
ACAAGAAACGTGGGGAGTTAGCTCAACTGGTGATTGACCTGAATAACCAAATGCAGCGGAAGGACAGGGA
GATGCAGATGAATGAAGCAAAAATTGCAGAATGTTTGCAGACTATCTCTGACCTGGAGACGGAGTGCCTA
GACCTGCGCACTAAGCTTTGTGACCTTGAAAGAGCCAACCAGACCCTGAAGGATGAATATGATGCCCTGC
AGATCACTTTTACTGCCTTGGAGGGAAAACTGAGGAAAACTACGGAAGAGAACCAGGAGCTGGTCACCAG
ATGGATGGCTGAGAAAGCCCAGGAAGCCAATCGGCTTAATGCAGAGAATGAAAAAGACTCCAGGAGGCGG
CAAGCCCGGCTGCAGAAAGAGCTTGCAGAAGCAGCAAAGGAACCTCTACCAGTCGAACAGGATGATGACA
TTGAGGTCATTGTGGATGAAACTTCTGATCACACAGAAGAGACCTCTCCTGTGCGAGCCATCAGCAGAGC
AGCCACTAAGCGACTCTCGCAGCCTGCTGGAGGCCTTCTGGATTCTATCACTAATATCTTTGGGAGACGC
TCTGTCTCTTCCTTCCCAGTCCCCCAGGACAATGTGGATGCTCATCCTGGTTCTGGTAAAGAAGTGAGGG
TACCAGCTACTGCCTTGTGTGTCTTCGATGCACATGATGGGGAAGTCAACGCTGTGCAGTTCAGTCCAGG
TTCCCGGTTACTGGCCACTGGAGGCATGGACCGCAGGGTTAAGCTTTGGGAAGTATTTGGAGAAAAATGT
GAGTTCAAGGGTTCCCTATCTGGCAGTAATGCAGGAATTACAAGCATTGAATTTGATAGTGCTGGATCTT
ACCTCTTAGCAGCTTCAAATGATTTTGCAAGCCGAATCTGGACTGTGGATGATTATCGATTACGGCACAC
ACTCACGGGACACAGTGGGAAAGTGCTGTCTGCTAAGTTCCTGCTGGACAATGCGCGGATTGTCTCAGGA
AGTCACGACCGGACTCTCAAACTCTGGGATCTACGCAGCAAAGTCTGCATAAAGACAGTGTTTGCAGGAT
CCAGTTGCAATGATATTGTCTGCACAGAGCAATGTGTAATGAGTGGACATTTTGACAAGAAAATTCGTTT
CTGGGACATTCGATCAGAGAGCATAGTTCGAGAGATGGAGCTGTTGGGAAAGATTACTGCCCTGGACTTA
AACCCAGAAAGGACTGAGCTCCTGAGCTGCTCCCGTGATGACTTGCTAAAAGTTATTGATCTCCGAACAA
ATGCTATCAAGCAGACATTCAGTGCACCTGGGTTCAAGTGCGGCTCTGACTGGACCAGAGTTGTCTTCAG
CCCTGATGGCAGTTACGTGGCGGCAGGCTCTGCTGAGGGCTCTCTGTATATCTGGAGTGTGCTCACAGGG
AAAGTGGAAAAGGTTCTTTCAAAGCAGCACAGCTCATCCATCAATGCGGTGGCGTGGTCGCCCTCTGGCT
CGCACGTTGTCAGTGTGGACAAAGGATGCAAAGCTGTGCTGTGGGCACAGTACGGCTCGAGCGGTGGGAG
CTCCGGTGTGAGCGGCTGGCGGCTGTTCAAGAAGATTAGCTAAGTTTAAACGGCCGCGACTCTAGACTGC
AGGCATGCAAGCTGATTTGGCTGCTGCCACCGCTGAGCAAGGCCGCTTCGAGCAGACATGATAAGATACA
TTGATGAGTTTGGACAAACCACAACTAGAATGCAGTGAAAAAAATGCTTTATTTGTGAAATTTGTGATGC
TATTGCTTTATTTGTAACCATTATAAGCTGCAATAAACAAGTTAACAACAACAATTGCATTCATTTTATG
TTTCAGGTTCAGGGGGAGATGTGGGAGGTTTTTTTAAGCAAGTAAAACCTCTACAAATGTGGTAAAATCT
TAATTAAGACTTCTAATATAACTTCGTATAGCATACATTATACGAAGTTATGGTTCCACTGTTGACAATT
AATCATCGGCATAGTATATCGGCATAGTATAATACGACAAGGTGAGGAACTAAACCCAGGAGGCAGATCA
TGATTGAACAAGATGGATTGCACGCAGGTTCTCCGGCCGCTTGGGTGGAGAGGCTATTCGGCTATGACTG
GGCACAACAGACAATCGGCTGCTCTGATGCCGCCGTGTTCCGGCTGTCAGCGCAGGGGCGCCCGGTTCTT
TTTGTCAAGACCGACCTGTCCGGTGCCCTGAATGAACTGCAGGACGAGGCAGCGCGGCTATCGTGGCTGG
CCACGACGGGCGTTCCTTGCGCAGCTGTGCTCGACGTTGTCACTGAAGCGGGAAGGGACTGGCTGCTATT
GGGCGAAGTGCCGGGGCAGGATCTCCTGTCATCTCACCTTGCTCCTGCCGAGAAAGTATCCATCATGGCT
GATGCAATGCGGCGGCTGCATACGCTTGATCCGGCTACCTGCCCATTCGACCACCAAGCGAAACATCGCA
TCGAGCGAGCACGTACTCGGATGGAAGCCGGTCTTGTCGATCAGGATGATCTGGACGAAGAGCATCAGGG
GCTCGCGCCAGCCGAACTGTTCGCCAGGCTCAAGGCGCGCATGCCCGACGGCGAGGATCTCGTCGTGACC
CATGGCGATGCCTGCTTGCCGAATATCATGGTGGAAAATGGCCGCTTTTCTGGATTCATCGACTGTGGCC
GGCTGGGTGTGGCGGACCGCTATCAGGACATAGCGTTGGCTACCCGTGATATTGCTGAAGAGCTTGGCGG
CGAATGGGCTGACCGCTTCCTCGTGCTTTACGGTATCGCCGCTCCCGATTCGCAGCGCATCGCCTTCTAT
CGCCTTCTTGACGAGTTCTTCTGATTCGAAATGACCGACCAAGCGACGCCCAACCGGTATCAGCTCACTC
AAAGGCGGTAATACGGTTATCCACAGAATCAGGGGATAACGCAGGAAAGAACATGTGAGCAAAAGGCCAG
CAAAAGGCCAGGAACCGTAAAAAGGCCGCGTTGCTGGCGTTTTTCCATAGGCTCCGCCCCCCTGACGAGC
ATCACAAAAATCGACGCTCAAGTCAGAGGTGGCGAAACCCGACAGGACTATAAAGATACCAGGCGTTTCC
CCCTGGAAGCTCCCTCGTGCGCTCTCCTGTTCCGACCCTGCCGCTTACCGGATACCTGTCCGCCTTTCTC
CCTTCGGGAAGCGTGGCGCTTTCTCATAGCTCACGCTGTAGGTATCTCAGTTCGGTGTAGGTCGTTCGCT
CCAAGCTGGGCTGTGTGCACGAACCCCCCGTTCAGCCCGACCGCTGCGCCTTATCCGGTAACTATCGTCT
TGAGTCCAACCCGGTAAGACACGACTTATCGCCACTGGCAGCAGCCACTGGTAACAGGATTAGCAGAGCG
AGGTATGTAGGCGGTGCTACAGAGTTCTTGAAGTGGTGGCCTAACTACGGCTACACTAGAAGGACAGTAT
TTGGTATCTGCGCTCTGCTGAAGCCAGTTACCTTCGGAAAAAGAGTTGGTAGCTCTTGATCCGGCAAACA
AACCACCGCTGGTAGCGGTGGTTTTTTTGTTTGCAAGCAGCAGATTACGCGCAGAAAAAAAGGATTTCAA
GAAGATCCTTTGATCTTTTCTACGGGGTCTGACGCTCAGTGGAACGAAAACTCACGTTAAGGGATTTTGG
TCATGAGATTATCAAAAAGGATCTTCACCTAGATCCTTTTATAGTCCGGAATCGTCACACAAAAAACCAA
CACACAGATGTAATGAAAATAAAGATATTTTATTGCGGCCATCGTGATGGCTAGAGTTTAGCCCTCCCAC
ACATAACCAGAGGGCAGCAATTCACGAATCCCAACTGCCGTCGGCTGTCCATCACTGTCCTTCACTATGG
CTTTGATCCCAGGATGCAGATCGAGAAGCACCTGTCGGCACCGTCCGCAGGGGCTCAAGATGCCCCTGTT
CTCATTTCCGATCGCGACGATACAAGTCAGGTTGCCAGCTGCCGCAGCAGCAGCAGTGCCCAGCACCACG
AGTTCTGCACAAGGTCCCCCAGTAAAATGATATACATTGACACCAGTGAAGATGCGGCCGTCGCTAGAGA
GAGCTGCGCTGGCGACGCTGTAGTCTTCAGAGATGGGGATGCTGTTGATTGTAGCCGTTGCTCTTTCAAT
GAGGGTGGATTCTTCTTGAGACAAAGGCTTGGCCATGGTGGCGCTAGTGTCAGAAGAATCGAGCTTTTTG
CAAAAGCCTAGGCCTCCAAAAAAGCCTCCTCACTACTTCTGGAATAGCTCAGAGGCCGAGGCGGCCTCGG
CCTCTGCATAAATAAAAAAAATTAGTCAGCCATGGGGCGGAGAATGGGCGGAACTGGGCGGAGTTAGGGG
CGGGATGGGCGGAGTTAGGGGCGGGACTATGGTTGCTGACTAATTGAGATGCATGCTTTGCATACTTCTG
CCTGCTGGGGAGCCTGGGGACTTTCCACACCTGGTTGCTGACTAATTGAGATGCATGCTTTGCATACTTC
TGCCTGCTGGGGAGCCTGGGGACTTTCCACACCCTAACTGACACACATTCCACAGCTGGTTCTTTCCGCC
TCAGAAGGTACCTAACCAAGTTCCTCTTTCAGAGGTTATTTCAGGCCATGGTGCTGCGC
