>Addgene plasmid #211308 | pBiT3.1-C_ATG16L1:1-607 | depositor partial sequence | sequence record 412094 | Insert sequence
ATGTCGTCGGGCCTCCGCGCCGCTGACTTCCCCCGCTGGAAGCGCCACATCTCGGAGCAACTGAGGCGCC
GGGACCGGCTGCAGAGACAGGCGTTCGAGGAGATCATCCTGCAGTATAACAAATTGCTGGAAAAGTCAGA
TCTTCATTCAGTGTTGGCCCAGAAACTACAGGCTGAAAAGCATGACGTACCAAACAGGCACGAGATAAGT
CCCGGACATGATGGCACATGGAATGACAATCAGCTACAAGAAATGGCCCAACTGAGGATTAAGCACCAAG
AGGAACTGACTGAATTACACAAGAAACGTGGGGAGTTAGCTCAACTGGTGATTGACCTGAATAACCAAAT
GCAGCGGAAGGACAGGGAGATGCAGATGAATGAAGCAAAAATTGCAGAATGTTTGCAGACTATCTCTGAC
CTGGAGACGGAGTGCCTAGACCTGCGCACTAAGCTTTGTGACCTTGAAAGAGCCAACCAGACCCTGAAGG
ATGAATATGATGCCCTGCAGATCACTTTTACTGCCTTGGAGGGAAAACTGAGGAAAACTACGGAAGAGAA
CCAGGAGCTGGTCACCAGATGGATGGCTGAGAAAGCCCAGGAAGCCAATCGGCTTAATGCAGAGAATGAA
AAAGACTCCAGGAGGCGGCAAGCCCGGCTGCAGAAAGAGCTTGCAGAAGCAGCAAAGGAACCTCTACCAG
TCGAACAGGATGATGACATTGAGGTCATTGTGGATGAAACTTCTGATCACACAGAAGAGACCTCTCCTGT
GCGAGCCATCAGCAGAGCAGCCACTAAGCGACTCTCGCAGCCTGCTGGAGGCCTTCTGGATTCTATCACT
AATATCTTTGGGAGACGCTCTGTCTCTTCCTTCCCAGTCCCCCAGGACAATGTGGATGCTCATCCTGGTT
CTGGTAAAGAAGTGAGGGTACCAGCTACTGCCTTGTGTGTCTTCGATGCACATGATGGGGAAGTCAACGC
TGTGCAGTTCAGTCCAGGTTCCCGGTTACTGGCCACTGGAGGCATGGACCGCAGGGTTAAGCTTTGGGAA
GTATTTGGAGAAAAATGTGAGTTCAAGGGTTCCCTATCTGGCAGTAATGCAGGAATTACAAGCATTGAAT
TTGATAGTGCTGGATCTTACCTCTTAGCAGCTTCAAATGATTTTGCAAGCCGAATCTGGACTGTGGATGA
TTATCGATTACGGCACACACTCACGGGACACAGTGGGAAAGTGCTGTCTGCTAAGTTCCTGCTGGACAAT
GCGCGGATTGTCTCAGGAAGTCACGACCGGACTCTCAAACTCTGGGATCTACGCAGCAAAGTCTGCATAA
AGACAGTGTTTGCAGGATCCAGTTGCAATGATATTGTCTGCACAGAGCAATGTGTAATGAGTGGACATTT
TGACAAGAAAATTCGTTTCTGGGACATTCGATCAGAGAGCATAGTTCGAGAGATGGAGCTGTTGGGAAAG
ATTACTGCCCTGGACTTAAACCCAGAAAGGACTGAGCTCCTGAGCTGCTCCCGTGATGACTTGCTAAAAG
TTATTGATCTCCGAACAAATGCTATCAAGCAGACATTCAGTGCACCTGGGTTCAAGTGCGGCTCTGACTG
GACCAGAGTTGTCTTCAGCCCTGATGGCAGTTACGTGGCGGCAGGCTCTGCTGAGGGCTCTCTGTATATC
TGGAGTGTGCTCACAGGGAAAGTGGAAAAGGTTCTTTCAAAGCAGCACAGCTCATCCATCAATGCGGTGG
CGTGGTCGCCCTCTGGCTCGCACGTTGTCAGTGTGGACAAAGGATGCAAAGCTGTGCTGTGGGCACAGTA
C
